>Addgene plasmid #52158 | pChlr-4SYR | depositor partial sequence | sequence record 80767 | M13F(-40)
GGTCTCATGGCCATGTCTTGAAGTGTGTGAAAGATCAGAATGGCAGTTACGTGGTTCGCAAATGCATTGA
ATGTGTACAGCCCCAGTCTTTGCAATTTATCATCGATGCGTTTAAGGGACAGGAGAGACCAAGCTTGGCG
TAATCATGGTCATAGCTGTTTCCTGTGTGAAATTGTTATCCGCTCACAATTCCACACAACATACGAGCCG
GAAGCATAAAGTGTAAAGCCTGGGGTGCCTAATGAGTGAGCTAACTCACATTAATTGCGTTGCGCTCACT
GCCCGCTTTC
