>Addgene plasmid #52158 | pChlr-4SYR | addgene partial sequence | sequence record 89949 | M13pUC-Fwd 5'-CCCAGTCACGACGTTGTAAAACG-3'
TCGAGCTCGGTCTCATGGCCATGTCTTGAAGTGTGTGAAAGATCAGAATGGCAGTTACGTGGTTCGCAAA
TGCATTGAATGTGTACAGCCCCAGTCTTTGCAATTTATCATCGATGCGTTTAAGGGACAGGAGAGACCAA
GCTTGGCGTAATCATGGTCATAGCTGTTTCCTGTGTGAAATTGTTATCCGCTCACAATTCCACACAACAT
ACGAGCCGGAAGCATAAAGTGTAAAGCCTGGGGTGCCTAATGAGTGAGCTAACTCACATTAATTGCGTTG
CGCTCACTGCCCGCTTTCCAGTCGGGAAACCTGTCGTGCCAGCTGCATTAATGAATCGGCCAACGCGCGG
GGAGAGGCGGTTTGCGTATTGGGCGCTCTTCCGCTTCCTCGCTCACTGACTCGCTGCGCTCGGTCGTTCG
GCTGCGGCGAGCGGTATCAGCTCACTCAAAGGCGGTAATACGGTTATCCACAGAATCAGGGGATAACGCA
GGAAAGAACATGTGAGCAAAAGGCCAGCAAAAGGCCAGGAACCGTAAAAAGGCCGCGTTGCTGGCGTTTT
TCCATAGGCTCCGCCCCCCTGACGAGCATCACAAAAATCGACGCTCAAGTCAGAGGTGGTGAAACCCGAC
AGGACTATAAAGATACCAGGCGTTTCCCCCTGGAAGCTCCCTCGTGCGCTCTCCTGTTCCGACCCTGCCG
CTTACCGGATACCTGTCCGCCTTTCTCCCTTCGGGAAGCGTGGCGCTTTCTCATAGCTCACGCTGTAGGT
ATCTCAGTTCGGTGTAGGTCGTTCGCTCCAAGCTGGGCTGTGTGCACGAACC
