[The description below was written by a language model from this plasmid's Addgene catalogue record.]
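Description:
pChlr-4SYR is a small, high-copy bacterial plasmid that serves as one part in a library for the modular assembly of designer PUF (Pumilio/FBF) RNA-binding proteins. Its backbone, pChlr-pNEB193, derives from the pNEB193 cloning vector, with the original ampicillin resistance gene (bla) replaced by the chloramphenicol resistance gene from pACYC using Gibson Assembly. The plasmid is therefore maintained in E. coli under chloramphenicol selection. The total size is recorded as about 2.3 kb. No feature table is provided, so the origin of replication and any promoter flanking the insert are not explicitly stated. The use of M13 forward and reverse sequencing primers is consistent with an insert placed in a pUC-type multiple cloning region.

The insert is module 4 of the Pumilio homology domain (PUM-HD) of human PUM1, covering amino acids 133–168 of that domain. The insert size is listed as 36 bp, which appears to reflect the 36-residue length of the repeat rather than its nucleotide length. Three positions within the repeat are changed from wild type (12N to S, 13H to Y and 16Q to R). This gives the serine-tyrosine-arginine combination that redirects the repeat to recognise cytosine at nucleotide 5 of the target RNA. In PUF proteins, each repeat contacts one RNA base through a few key side chains, so swapping variant repeats reprograms sequence specificity.

Although catalogued as a bacterial expression vector, the plasmid functions chiefly as a storage and donor construct. Its module is combined with modules for the other repeat positions to build a full PUM-HD with custom RNA specificity, for post-transcriptional regulation of endogenous transcripts. The exact assembly method is not stated in the record.
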