Addgene plasmid #52158: pChlr-4SYR
Purpose: Encodes module 4 with amino acids 12S-13Y-16R for recognition of nt 5C
Depositing lab: Huimin Zhao. Depositing organization: University of Illinois at Urbana-Champaign. Publication: Modular assembly of designer PUF proteins for specific post-transcriptional regulation of endogenous RNA. Abil Z, Denard CA, Zhao H. J Biol Eng. 2014 Mar 1;8(1):7. 10.1186/1754-1611-8-7 PubMed 24581042.
Backbone
  Vector backbone: pChlr-pNEB193
  Backbone manufacturer: New England Biolabs
  Backbone size w/o insert (bp): 2280
  Total vector size (bp): 2344
  Modifications to backbone: Replaced the original ampicillin resistance gene Bla with the chloramphenicol resistance gene Cam from pACYC (New England Biolabs) using the Gibson Assembly method.
  Vector type: Bacterial Expression
Growth in bacteria
  Bacterial resistance: Chloramphenicol, 25 μg/mL
  Growth temperature: 37°C
  Growth strain: Top10
  Copy number: High Copy
Gene/Insert
  Gene/Insert name: Pumilio homology domain amino acids 133-168 (alt name: PUM-HD module 4)
  Species: H. sapiens (human)
  Insert size (bp): 36
  Mutation: Changed 12N to 12S, 13H to 13Y, and 16Q to 16R in Module 4
  GenBank ID: D43951
  Entrez Gene: PUM1 (a.k.a. HSPUM, NEDMSF, PUMH, PUMH1, PUML1, SCA47)
  Cloning method: Unknown
  Sequencing primers: 5′ M13 For; 3′ M13 Rev
Terms and licenses: Academic/Nonprofit Terms; Industry Terms: Not Available to Industry
How to cite: pChlr-4SYR was a gift from Huimin Zhao (Addgene plasmid # 52158 ; http://n2t.net/addgene:52158 ; RRID:Addgene_52158)
